>Addgene plasmid #176443 | pVRC8400-SARS-CoV-2-RBD-S477N-AVI | addgene full sequence | sequence record 347367 | Addgene NGS Result
AACAAATAGGGGTTCCGCGCACATTTCCCCGAAAAGTGCCACCTGACGTCTAAGAAACCATTATTATCAT
GACATTAACCTATAAAAATAGGCGTATCACGAGGCCCTTTCGTCTCGCGCGTTTCGGTGATGACGGTGAA
AACCTCTGACACATGCAGCTCCCGGAGACGGTCACAGCTTGTCTGTAAGCGGATGCCGGGAGCAGACAAG
CCCGTCAGGGCGCGTCAGCGGGTGTTGGCGGGTGTCGGGGCTGGCTTAACTATGCGGCATCAGAGCAGAT
TGTACTGAGAGTGCACCATATGCGGTGTGAAATACCGCACAGATGCGTAAGGAGAAAATACCGCATCAGA
TTGGCTATTGGCCATTGCATACGTTGTATCCATATCATAATATGTACATTTATATTGGCTCATGTCCAAC
ATTACCGCCATGTTGACATTGATTATTGACTAGTTATTAATAGTAATCAATTACGGGGTCATTAGTTCAT
AGCCCATATATGGAGTTCCGCGTTACATAACTTACGGTAAATGGCCCGCCTGGCTGACCGCCCAACGACC
CCCGCCCATTGACGTCAATAATGACGTATGTTCCCATAGTAACGCCAATAGGGACTTTCCATTGACGTCA
ATGGGTGGAGTATTTACGGTAAACTGCCCACTTGGCAGTACATCAAGTGTATCATATGCCAAGTACGCCC
CCTATTGACGTCAATGACGGTAAATGGCCCGCCTGGCATTATGCCCAGTACATGACCTTATGGGACTTTC
CTACTTGGCAGTACATCTACGTATTAGTCATCGCTATTACCATGGTGATGCGGTTTTGGCAGTACATCAA
TGGGCGTGGATAGCGGTTTGACTCACGGGGATTTCCAAGTCTCCACCCCATTGACGTCAATGGGAGTTTG
TTTTGGCACCAAAATCAACGGGACTTTCCAAAATGTCGTAACAACTCCGCCCCATTGACGCAAATGGGCG
GTAGGCGTGTACGGTGGGAGGTCTATATAAGCAGAGCTCGTTTAGTGAACCGTCAGATCGCCTGGAGACG
CCATCCACGCTGTTTTGACCTCCATAGAAGACACCGGGACCGATCCAGCCTCCATCGGCTCGCATCTCTC
CTTCACGCGCCCGCCGCCCTACCTGAGGCCGCCATCCACGCCGGTTGAGTCGCGTTCTGCCGCCTCCCGC
CTGTGGTGCCTCCTGAACTGCGTCCGCCGTCTAGGTAAGTTTAAAGCTCAGGTCGAGACCGGGCCTTTGT
CCGGCGCTCCCTTGGAGCCTACCTAGACTCAGCCGGCTCTCCACGCTTTGCCTGACCCTGCTTGCTCAAC
TCTAGTTAACGGTGGAGGGCAGTGTAGTCTGAGCAGTACTCGTTGCTGCCGCGCGCGCCACCAGACATAA
TAGCTGACAGACTAACAGACTGTTCCTTTCCATGGGTCTTTTCTGCAGTCACCGTCGTCGACACGTGTGA
TCAGATATCGCGGCCGCTCTAGACCACCATGGGATGGTCATGTATCATCCTTTTTCTAGTAGCAACTGCA
ACCGGTGTACATTCCGCACCAGAGCTGCTGGGAGGACCTAGCGTGTTCCTGTTTCCCCCTAAGCCTAAGG
ACACCCTGATGATCAGCCGGACCCCAGAGGTGACATGCGTGGTGGTGGACGTGTCCCACGAGGACCCCGA
GGTGAAGTTCAACTGGTACGTGGATGGCGTGGAGGTGCACAATGCCAAGACCAAGCCAAGGGAGGAGCAG
TACAACTCTACCTATCGCGTGGTGAGCGTGCTGACAGTGCTGCACCAGGACTGGCTGAACGGCAAGGAGT
ACAAGTGTAAGGTGTCTAATAAGGCCCTGCCTGCCCCAATCGAGAAGACCATCAGCAAGGCAAAGGGACA
GCCAAGGGAGCCTCAGGTGTATACCCTGCCACCCAGCCGCGACGAGCTGACAAAGAACCAGGTGTCCCTG
TACTGCCTGGTGAAGGGCTTCTATCCTTCCGATATCGCCGTGGAGTGGGAGTCTAATGGCCAGCCAGAGA
ACAATTACAAGACCACACCTCCAGTGCTGGACTCCGATGGCTCTTTCTTTCTGTATTCCAAGCTGACCGT
GGATAAGAGCCGGTGGCAGCAGGGCAACGTGTTTAGCTGTTCCGTGATGCACGAGGCCCTGCACAATCAC
TACACACAGAAGTCTCTGAGCCTGTCCCCCGGCAAGGGAGGAGGAGGCAGCGGCGGAGGAGGCTCCGGAG
GCGGCGGCTCTGGCGGCGGCGGCAGCGCCCCTGAACTGCTGGGAGGACCAAGCGTGTTCCTGTTTCCACC
TAAGCCCAAAGATACCCTGATGATCTCCAGGACCCCTGAAGTCACCTGCGTGGTCGTGGACGTGTCTCAT
GAGGACCCCGAAGTCAAGTTCAACTGGTACGTGGACGGAGTCGAAGTCCATAACGCCAAGACCAAGCCTA
GAGAAGAGCAGTACAACTCCACCTATAGAGTGGTGTCTGTGCTGACAGTGCTGCATCAGGATTGGCTGAA
TGGCAAGGAATATAAGTGTAAGGTGAGCAATAAGGCCCTGCCCGCCCCTATCGAGAAGACCATCTCTAAA
GCCAAAGGACAGCCAAGGGAGCCACAGGTGTATACACTGCCACCCAGCCGGGACGAGCTGACCAAGAACC
AGGTGAGCCTGACATGTCTGGTCAAGGGCTTCTACCCCAGTGACATTGCTGTGGAGTGGGAGTCCAATGG
CCAGCCTGAGAACAATTATAAAACTACCCCACCAGTGCTGGACAGCGATGGCTCCTTCTTTCTGACCAGC
AAGCTGACAGTGGATAAGTCCCGCTGGCAGCAGGGAAACGTGTTTTCTTGTAGCGTGATGCATGAGGCCC
TGCATAACCACTACACCCAGAAGTCCCTGTCTCTGAGCCCAGGCAAGGGAGGCAGCGGAGGCGGAGGCAG
CGGAGGCCTGGAGGTGCTGTTTCAGGGCCCTCCAAACATTACCAACCTCTGCCCCTTCGGCGAGGTGTTT
AACGCCACAAGATTTGCCTCCGTTTACGCCTGGAATAGAAAGAGAATCAGCAATTGTGTGGCCGACTACT
CCGTGCTGTATAACAGCGCCTCTTTCAGCACCTTCAAGTGCTACGGCGTTTCCCCAACAAAGCTGAATGA
CCTGTGCTTCACCAACGTGTACGCCGACTCCTTCGTAATTAGAGGCGATGAGGTGCGGCAGATCGCACCA
GGCCAGACCGGTAAGATCGCTGACTACAACTATAAGCTGCCTGATGATTTTACTGGCTGCGTGATCGCCT
GGAACTCTAACAACCTGGATAGCAAGGTGGGCGGCAACTACAACTACCTGTACCGGCTGTTTCGCAAGTC
TAACCTGAAACCTTTCGAGAGAGACATCTCCACAGAGATCTACCAGGCCGGTAACACACCTTGTAACGGG
GTGGAAGGCTTCAACTGTTACTTCCCTCTGCAAAGCTACGGCTTCCAGCCTACCAATGGAGTCGGCTACC
AGCCATACCGGGTGGTCGTGCTGTCCTTCGAGTTACTCCACGCCCCCGCCACCGTCTGCGGTGGAGGAGG
CCTGGTGCCACAGCAGAGCGGAGGCCTGAACGACATCTTCGAGGCCCAGAAGATCGAGTGGCACGAGGGC
TGATGAGGATCCAGATCTGCTGTGCCTTCTAGTTGCCAGCCATCTGTTGTTTGCCCCTCCCCCGTGCCTT
CCTTGACCCTGGAAGGTGCCACTCCCACTGTCCTTTCCTAATAAAATGAGGAAATTGCATCGCATTGTCT
GAGTAGGTGTCATTCTATTCTGGGGGGTGGGGTGGGGCAGGACAGCAAGGGGGAGGATTGGGAAGACAAT
AGCAGGCATGCTGGGGATGCGGTGGGCTCTATGGGTACCCAGGTGCTGAAGAATTGACCCGGTTCCTCCT
GGGCCAGAAAGAAGCAGGCACATCCCCTTCTCTGTGACACACCCTGTCCACGCCCCTGGTTCTTAGTTCC
AGCCCCACTCATAGGACACTCATAGCTCAGGAGGGCTCCGCCTTCAATCCCACCCGCTAAAGTACTTGGA
GCGGTCTCTCCCTCCCTCATCAGCCCACCAAACCAAACCTAGCCTCCAAGAGTGGGAAGAAATTAAAGCA
AGATAGGCTATTAAGTGCAGAGGGAGAGAAAATGCCTCCAACATGTGAGGAAGTAATGAGAGAAATCATA
GAATTTTAAGGCCATGATTTAAGGCCATCATGGCCTTAATCTTCCGCTTCCTCGCTCACTGACTCGCTGC
GCTCGGTCGTTCGGCTGCGGCGAGCGGTATCAGCTCACTCAAAGGCGGTAATACGGTTATCCACAGAATC
AGGGGATAACGCAGGAAAGAACATGTGAGCAAAAGGCCAGCAAAAGGCCAGGAACCGTAAAAAGGCCGCG
TTGCTGGCGTTTTTCCATAGGCTCCGCCCCCCTGACGAGCATCACAAAAATCGACGCTCAAGTCAGAGGT
GGCGAAACCCGACAGGACTATAAAGATACCAGGCGTTTCCCCCTGGAAGCTCCCTCGTGCGCTCTCCTGT
TCCGACCCTGCCGCTTACCGGATACCTGTCCGCCTTTCTCCCTTCGGGAAGCGTGGCGCTTTCTCATAGC
TCACGCTGTAGGTATCTCAGTTCGGTGTAGGTCGTTCGCTCCAAGCTGGGCTGTGTGCACGAACCCCCCG
TTCAGCCCGACCGCTGCGCCTTATCCGGTAACTATCGTCTTGAGTCCAACCCGGTAAGACACGACTTATC
GCCACTGGCAGCAGCCACTGGTAACAGGATTAGCAGAGCGAGGTATGTAGGCGGTGCTACAGAGTTCTTG
AAGTGGTGGCCTAACTACGGCTACACTAGAAGAACAGTATTTGGTATCTGCGCTCTGCTGAAGCCAGTTA
CCTTCGGAAAAAGAGTTGGTAGCTCTTGATCCGGCAAACAAACCACCGCTGGTAGCGGTGGTTTTTTTGT
TTGCAAGCAGCAGATTACGCGCAGAAAAAAAGGATCTCAAGAAGATCCTTTGATCTTTTCTACGGGGTCT
GACGCTCAGTGGAACGAAAACTCACGTTAAGGGATTTTGGTCATGAGATTATCAAAAAGGATCTTCACCT
AGATCCTTTTAAATTAAAAATGAAGTTTTAAATCAATCTAAAGTATATATGAGTAAACTTGGTCTGACAG
TTACCAATGCTTAATCAGTGAGGCACCTATCTCAGCGATCTGTCTATTTCGTTCATCCATAGTTGCCTGA
CTCGGGGGGGGGGGGCGCTGAGGTCTGCCTCGTGAAGAAGGTGTTGCTGACTCATACCAGGCCTGAATCG
CCCCATCATCCAGCCAGAAAGTGAGGGAGCCACGGTTGATGAGAGCTTTGTTGTAGGTGGACCAGTTGGT
GATTTTGAACTTTTGCTTTGCCACGGAACGGTCTGCGTTGTCGGGAAGATGCGTGATCTGATCCTTCAAC
TCAGCAAAAGTTCGATTTATTCAACAAAGCCGCCGTCCCGTCAAGTCAGCGTAATGCTCTGCCAGTGTTA
CAACCAATTAACCAATTCTGATTAGAAAAACTCATCGAGCATCAAATGAAACTGCAATTTATTCATATCA
GGATTATCAATACCATATTTTTGAAAAAGCCGTTTCTGTAATGAAGGAGAAAACTCACCGAGGCAGTTCC
ATAGGATGGCAAGATCCTGGTATCGGTCTGCGATTCCGACTCGTCCAACATCAATACAACCTATTAATTT
CCCCTCGTCAAAAATAAGGTTATCAAGTGAGAAATCACCATGAGTGACGACTGAATCCGGTGAGAATGGC
AAAAGCTTATGCATTTCTTTCCAGACTTGTTCAACAGGCCAGCCATTACGCTCGTCATCAAAATCACTCG
CATCAACCAAACCGTTATTCATTCGTGATTGCGCCTGAGCGAGACGAAATACGCGATCGCTGTTAAAAGG
ACAATTACAAACAGGAATCGAATGCAACCGGCGCAGGAACACTGCCAGCGCATCAACAATATTTTCACCT
GAATCAGGATATTCTTCTAATACCTGGAATGCTGTTTTCCCGGGGATCGCAGTGGTGAGTAACCATGCAT
CATCAGGAGTACGGATAAAATGCTTGATGGTCGGAAGAGGCATAAATTCCGTCAGCCAGTTTAGTCTGAC
CATCTCATCTGTAACATCATTGGCAACGCTACCTTTGCCATGTTTCAGAAACAACTCTGGCGCATCGGGC
TTCCCATACAATCGATAGATTGTCGCACCTGATTGCCCGACATTATCGCGAGCCCATTTATACCCATATA
AATCAGCATCCATGTTGGAATTTAATCGCGGCCTCGAGCAAGACGTTTCCCGTTGAATATGGCTCATAAC
ACCCCTTGTATTACTGTTTATGTAAGCAGACAGTTTTATTGTTCATGATGATATATTTTTATCTTGTGCA
ATGTAACATCAGAGATTTTGAGACACAACGTGGCTTTCCCCCCCCCCCCATTATTGAAGCATTTATCAGG
GTTATTGTCTCATGAGCGGATACATATTTGAATGTATTTAGAAAAATA
Features (pLannotate 1.2.2; 15 found; start..end, strand, type, name):
    114..149     +  CDS            rop (fragment): Rop protein, which maintains plasmids at low copy number; rop
    251..349     +  misc_feature   bom (fragment): basis of mobility region from pBR322
    435..814     +  enhancer       CMV enhancer: human cytomegalovirus immediate early enhancer
    815..1018    +  promoter       CMV promoter: human cytomegalovirus (CMV) immediate early promoter
   1107..1334    +  LTR            5' LTR (truncated) (fragment): truncated 5' long terminal repeat (LTR) from human T-cell leukemia virus (HTLV) type 1
   1338..1448    +  intron         CMV intron (fragment): modified intron A from human cytomegalovirus
   1499..1567    +  CDS            Ighv1-61 (fragment): HVM05_MOUSE - Also known as Igh-VJ558. Experimental evidence at protein level: Swiss-Prot protein existence level 1. From Mus musculus (Mouse).
   1901..2917    +  CDS            IGHG1: IGHG1_HUMAN - Experimental evidence at protein level: Swiss-Prot protein existence level 1. Constant region of immunoglobulin heavy chains. Immunoglobulins, also known as antibodies, are membrane-bound or secreted glycoproteins produced by B lymphocytes. In the recognition phase of humoral immunity, the membrane-bound immunoglobulins serve as receptors which, upon binding of a specific antigen, trigger the clonal expansion and differentiation of B lymphocytes into immunoglobulins- secreting plasma cells. Secreted immunoglobulins mediate the effector phase of humoral immunity, which results in
   2972..3598    +  CDS            S (fragment): SPIKE_SARS2 - Experimental evidence at protein level: Swiss-Prot protein existence level 1. [Spike glycoprotein]: May down-regulate host tetherin (BST2) by lysosomal degradation, thereby counteracting its antiviral activity. From Severe acute respiratory syndrome coronavirus 2 (2019-nCoV) (SARS-CoV-2).
   3660..3884    +  polyA_signal   bGH poly(A) signal: bovine growth hormone polyadenylation signal
   4422..5010    -  rep_origin     ori: high-copy-number ColE1/pMB1/pBR322/pUC origin of replication
   5182..5253    -  CDS            bla(M) (fragment): β-lactamase lacking the signal sequence; bla(M); allows cytosolic expression of β-lactamase
   5265..5411    -  CDS            TRA2_ECOLX (fragment): Protein predicted: Swiss-Prot protein existence level 4. Required for transposition of transposon Tn903. From Escherichia coli.
   5552..6367    -  CDS            KanR: aminoglycoside phosphotransferase; aph(3')-Ia; confers resistance to kanamycin in bacteria or G418 (Geneticin®) in eukaryotes
   6490..19      -  promoter       AmpR promoter (fragment) (across the origin): bla
