[The description below was written by a language model from this plasmid's Addgene catalogue record and pLannotate feature annotations shown in this document.]
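Description:
pVRC8400-SARS-CoV-2-RBD-S477N-AVI is a mammalian expression plasmid of about 6.6 kb, built on the pVRC8400 backbone, for producing a secreted, tagged form of the SARS-CoV-2 spike receptor-binding domain (RBD) carrying the S477N substitution. It is propagated in E. coli through a high-copy ColE1/pUC-type origin and selected with kanamycin via an aph(3')-Ia (KanR) gene. The annotated rop, bom, β-lactamase and Tn903 transposase pieces are only short fragments and appear to be backbone remnants rather than functional elements.

Transcription is driven by the human CMV immediate-early enhancer and promoter, followed by a truncated HTLV-1 5' LTR segment and part of CMV intron A, an arrangement commonly used to boost mRNA processing and expression. A bovine growth hormone polyadenylation signal terminates the transcript. The open reading frame begins with a short match to a mouse immunoglobulin heavy-chain variable gene, which probably represents a secretion leader, although the record does not say so explicitly. Next comes human IgG1 constant-region sequence corresponding to the single-chain Fc (scFc) listed in the catalogue entry. The HRV3C protease site and the C-terminal AVI tag are described in the catalogue fields but were not annotated in the feature table; the spike fragment sits between them.

In this design the Fc portion can serve as an affinity handle for capturing the secreted fusion protein, HRV3C cleavage can release the RBD from it, and the AVI tag provides a defined site for enzymatic biotinylation by BirA. The associated publication describes molecular probes of the spike ectodomain and its subdomains for SARS-CoV-2 variants, consistent with use of this construct to make a biotinylated RBD variant probe.
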