Addgene plasmid #176443: pVRC8400-SARS-CoV-2-RBD-S477N-AVI
Purpose: Expresses SARS-CoV-2 RBD domain containing S477N mutation with single chain Fc, HRV3C protease cleavage site, and AVI tag
Depositing lab: Peter Kwong. Depositing organization: National Institute of Allergy and Infectious Diseases (NIAID). Publication: Molecular probes of spike ectodomain and its subdomains for SARS-CoV-2 variants, Alpha through Omicron. Teng IT, Nazzari AF, Choe M, Liu T, Oliveira de Souza M, Petrova Y, Tsybovsky Y, Wang S, Zhang B, Artamonov M, Madan B, Huang A, Lopez Acevedo SN, Pan X, Ruckwardt TJ, DeKosky BJ, Mascola JR, Misasi J, Sullivan NJ, Zhou T, Kwong PD. PLoS One. 2022 May 24;17(5):e0268767. doi: 10.1371/journal.pone.0268767. eCollection 2022. PubMed 35609088.
Backbone
  Vector backbone: pVRC8400
  Vector type: Mammalian Expression
Growth in bacteria
  Bacterial resistance: Kanamycin, 50 μg/mL
  Growth temperature: 37°C
  Growth strain: DH5alpha
  Copy number: Unknown
Gene/Insert
  Gene/Insert name: SARS-CoV-2-RBD-S477N
  Mutation: S477N
  Entrez Gene: S (a.k.a. GU280_gp02, spike glycoprotein)
  Tag / fusion protein: scFc (N terminal on insert); HRV3C (N terminal on insert); AVI (C terminal on insert)
Terms and licenses: Academic/Nonprofit Terms; Industry Terms: Not Available to Industry
How to cite: pVRC8400-SARS-CoV-2-RBD-S477N-AVI was a gift from Peter Kwong (Addgene plasmid # 176443 ; http://n2t.net/addgene:176443 ; RRID:Addgene_176443)
